Addgene plasmid #120521: RL-Elavl2
Purpose: Renilla luciferase reporter
Depositing lab: Petr Svoboda. Depositing organization: Institute of Molecular Genetics of the Czech Academy of Sciences.
Backbone
  Vector backbone: phRL-SV40
  Vector type: Luciferase
Growth in bacteria
  Bacterial resistance: Ampicillin, 100 μg/mL
  Growth temperature: 37°C
  Growth strain: DH5alpha
  Copy number: High Copy
Gene/Insert
  Gene/Insert name: Renilla luciferase (alt name: Elavl2)
  Species: M. musculus (mouse), Synthetic
  Entrez Gene: Elavl2 (a.k.a. Hub, mel-N1)
  Cloning method: Restriction Enzyme; 5′ cloning site Unknown (unknown if destroyed); 3′ cloning site Unknown (unknown if destroyed)
Terms and licenses: Academic/Nonprofit Terms; Industry Terms: Not Available to Industry
Depositor comments: luciferase is fused with Elavl2 gene
How to cite: RL-Elavl2 was a gift from Petr Svoboda (Addgene plasmid # 120521 ; http://n2t.net/addgene:120521 ; RRID:Addgene_120521)
