[The description below was written by a language model from this plasmid's Addgene catalogue record and pLannotate feature annotations shown in this document.]
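Description:
RL-Elavl2 is a Renilla luciferase reporter plasmid built on the phRL-SV40 backbone for expression in mammalian cells. It is propagated in E. coli as a high-copy plasmid through a ColE1/pUC-type origin, with selection provided by the β-lactamase (AmpR) gene under its own bla promoter. The sequenced record is 4,216 nt.

The expression unit is driven by the SV40 enhancer and early promoter, followed by a chimeric β-globin/immunoglobulin heavy chain intron that promotes efficient mRNA processing and expression. A T7 promoter sits just upstream of the coding region and would allow in vitro transcription. The reporter is hRluc, a human codon-optimized Renilla luciferase. Immediately after it lies a roughly 540 nt fragment of mouse Elavl2, which encodes an RNA-binding protein of the ELAV/Hu family also known as HuB. The unit ends with an SV40 polyadenylation signal, and the short large T antigen fragment annotated nearby is likely part of that SV40-derived region.

The depositor states that luciferase is fused with the Elavl2 gene. However, the feature table annotates the Elavl2 fragment on the minus strand, overlapping the 3′ end of hRluc by about 20 nt. This suggests the segment lies antisense to the luciferase transcript rather than forming an in-frame sense protein fusion. The record does not explain this orientation, and the cloning sites are listed as unknown. The arrangement would fit a reporter that carries Elavl2-derived sequence within the luciferase mRNA to monitor sequence-specific effects on expression, but the stated purpose is only "Renilla luciferase reporter".
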