Features (pLannotate 1.2.2; 10 found; start..end, strand, type, name):
     78..435     +  promoter       SV40 promoter: SV40 enhancer and early promoter
    505..637     +  intron         chimeric intron: chimera between introns from human β-globin and immunoglobulin heavy chain genes
    682..700     +  promoter       T7 promoter: promoter for bacteriophage T7 RNA polymerase
    710..1645    +  CDS            hRluc: Renilla luciferase human codon-optimized
   1626..2162    -  CDS            Elavl2 (fragment): ELAV2_MOUSE - Also known as Hub. Experimental evidence at protein level: Swiss-Prot protein existence level 1. RNA-binding protein that binds to the 3' untranslated region (3'UTR) of target mRNAs (PubMed:8668530). Seems to recognize a GAAA motif (PubMed:8668530). Can bind to its own 3'UTR, the FOS 3'UTR and the ID 3'UTR (PubMed:8668530). From Mus musculus (Mouse).
   2187..2308    -  polyA_signal   SV40 poly(A) signal: SV40 polyadenylation signal
   2331..2399    -  CDS            large T antigen (fragment): large T antigen from SV40 (simian virus 40)
   2441..2545    +  promoter       AmpR promoter: bla
   2546..3406    +  CDS            AmpR: β-lactamase; bla; confers resistance to ampicillin, carbenicillin, and related antibiotics
   3577..4165    +  rep_origin     ori: high-copy-number ColE1/pMB1/pBR322/pUC origin of replication
>Addgene plasmid #120521 | RL-Elavl2 | addgene full sequence | sequence record 233989 | Addgene NGS Result
GCTCACATGGCTCGACAGATCTGCGCAGCACCATGGCCTGAAATAACCTCTGAAAGAGGAACTTGGTTAG
GTACCTTCTGAGGCGGAAAGAACCAGCTGTGGAATGTGTGTCAGTTAGGGTGTGGAAAGTCCCCAGGCTC
CCCAGCAGGCAGAAGTATGCAAAGCATGCATCTCAATTAGTCAGCAACCAGGTGTGGAAAGTCCCCAGGC
TCCCCAGCAGGCAGAAGTATGCAAAGCATGCATCTCAATTAGTCAGCAACCATAGTCCCGCCCCTAACTC
CGCCCATCCCGCCCCTAACTCCGCCCAGTTCCGCCCATTCTCCGCCCCATGGCTGACTAATTTTTTTTAT
TTATGCAGAGGCCGAGGCCGCCTCGGCCTCTGAGCTATTCCAGAAGTAGTGAGGAGGCTTTTTTGGAGGC
CTAGGCTTTTGCAAAAAGCTTGATTCTTCTGACACAACAGTCTCGAACTTAAGCTGCAGAAGTTGGTCGT
GAGGCACTGGGCAGGTAAGTATCAAGGTTACAAGACAGGTTTAAGGAGACCAATAGAAACTGGGCTTGTC
GAGACAGAGAAGACTCTTGCGTTTCTGATAGGCACCTATTGGTCTTACTGACATCCACTTTGCCTTTCTC
TCCACAGGTGTCCACTCCCAGTTCAATTACAGCTCTTAAGGCTAGAGTACTTAATACGACTCACTATAGG
CTAGCCACCATGGCTTCCAAGGTGTACGACCCCGAGCAACGCAAACGCATGATCACTGGGCCTCAGTGGT
GGGCTCGCTGCAAGCAAATGAACGTGCTGGACTCCTTCATCAACTACTATGATTCCGAGAAGCACGCCGA
GAACGCCGTGATTTTTCTGCATGGTAACGCTGCCTCCAGCTACCTGTGGAGGCACGTCGTGCCTCACATC
GAGCCCGTGGCTAGATGCATCATCCCTGATCTGATCGGAATGGGTAAGTCCGGCAAGAGCGGGAATGGCT
CATATCGCCTCCTGGATCACTACAAGTACCTCACCGCTTGGTTCGAGCTGCTGAACCTTCCAAAGAAAAT
CATCTTTGTGGGCCACGACTGGGGGGCTTGTCTGGCCTTTCACTACTCCTACGAGCACCAAGACAAGATC
AAGGCCATCGTCCATGCTGAGAGTGTCGTGGACGTGATCGAGTCCTGGGACGAGTGGCCTGACATCGAGG
AGGATATCGCCCTGATCAAGAGCGAAGAGGGCGAGAAAATGGTGCTTGAGAATAACTTCTTCGTCGAGAC
CATGCTCCCAAGCAAGATCATGCGGAAACTGGAGCCTGAGGAGTTCGCTGCCTACCTGGAGCCATTCAAG
GAGAAGGGCGAGGTTAGACGGCCTACCCTCTCCTGGCCTCGCGAGATCCCTCTCGTTAAGGGAGGCAAGC
CCGACGTCGTCCAGATTGTCCGCAACTACAACGCCTACCTTCGGGCCAGCGACGATCTGCCTAAGATGTT
CATCGAGTCCGACCCTGGGTTCTTTTCCAACGCTATTGTCGAGGGAGCTAAGAAGTTCCCTAACACCGAG
TTCGTGAAGGTGAAGGGCCTCCACTTCAGCCAGGAGGACGCTCCAGATGAAATGGGTAAGTACATCAAGA
GCTTCGTGGAGCGCGTGCTGAAGAACGAGCAGTAATTCTAGAAAACCCTACACCCCTTGATATGCCAGTG
ACCTGGTCGACAAGAATCCGAGAAGTAATGATGCGCCCATACTGTGAAAACAGCTGTTCCAGCTCCTTCT
GGGTCATGGTTTTTGGAAGCCCGCTGACGTATAAGTTTGCATCTCTGATTGAGGCTGAGCTTGGGCGAGC
ATAGGAAACTTTTGTTGTTTTGGTTTGAAGTCTCAATCCATTCAGAGTGTTGATAGCTTTCTCTGCATCC
TTGGGGTCAATGTAGTTCACAAATCCGTAACCCAAGCTCTGCCCTGTTATTTTGTCTCTTACAAGCTTAC
AGGACTCTATCTCGCCAATGCTCCCAAAAAGACTCTTTAGTTCTTCCTGTGTCATGTTCTGAGGAAGGTA
GTTGACTATTAGGTTGGTCTTGCTGTCCTCTGTGTTCCCGGAGTCAACTGGTGAGGAGCAGTTGTTGTTT
ACAGTGGTTGGACCATTGGCTGTGTTATTGCAAGTTGGCCCATTAGACAGTTGTGTTTCTAGAGCGGCCG
CTTCGAGCAGACATGATAAGATACATTGATGAGTTTGGACAAACCACAACTAGAATGCAGTGAAAAAAAT
GCTTTATTTGTGAAATTTGTGATGCTATTGCTTTATTTGTAACCATTATAAGCTGCAATAAACAAGTTAA
CAACAACAATTGCATTCATTTTATGTTTCAGGTTCAGGGGGAGGTGTGGGAGGTTTTTTAAAGCAAGTAA
AACCTCTACAAATGTGGTAAAATCGATAAGGATCCAGGTGGCACTTTTCGGGGAAATGTGCGCGGAACCC
CTATTTGTTTATTTTTCTAAATACATTCAAATATGTATCCGCTCATGAGACAATAACCCTGATAAATGCT
TCAATAATATTGAAAAAGGAAGAGTATGAGTATTCAACATTTCCGTGTCGCCCTTATTCCCTTTTTTGCG
GCATTTTGCCTTCCTGTTTTTGCTCACCCAGAAACGCTGGTGAAAGTAAAAGATGCTGAAGATCAGTTGG
GTGCACGAGTGGGTTACATCGAACTGGATCTCAACAGCGGTAAGATCCTTGAGAGTTTTCGCCCCGAAGA
ACGTTTTCCAATGATGAGCACTTTTAAAGTTCTGCTATGTGGCGCGGTATTATCCCGTATTGACGCCGGG
CAAGAGCAACTCGGTCGCCGCATACACTATTCTCAGAATGACTTGGTTGAGTACTCACCAGTCACAGAAA
AGCATCTTACGGATGGCATGACAGTAAGAGAATTATGCAGTGCTGCCATAACCATGAGTGATAACACTGC
GGCCAACTTACTTCTGACAACGATCGGAGGACCGAAGGAGCTAACCGCTTTTTTGCACAACATGGGGGAT
CATGTAACTCGCCTTGATCGTTGGGAACCGGAGCTGAATGAAGCCATACCAAACGACGAGCGTGACACCA
CGATGCCTGTAGCAATGGCAACAACGTTGCGCAAACTATTAACTGGCGAACTACTTACTCTAGCTTCCCG
GCAACAATTAATAGACTGGATGGAGGCGGATAAAGTTGCAGGACCACTTCTGCGCTCGGCCCTTCCGGCT
GGCTGGTTTATTGCTGATAAATCTGGAGCCGGTGAGCGTGGGTCTCGCGGTATCATTGCAGCACTGGGGC
CAGATGGTAAGCCCTCCCGTATCGTAGTTATCTACACGACGGGGAGTCAGGCAACTATGGATGAACGAAA
TAGACAGATCGCTGAGATAGGTGCCTCACTGATTAAGCATTGGTAACTGTCAGACCAAGTTTACTCATAT
ATACTTTAGATTGATTTAAAACTTCATTTTTAATTTAAAAGGATCTAGGTGAAGATCCTTTTTGATAATC
TCATGACCAAAATCCCTTAACGTGAGTTTTCGTTCCACTGAGCGTCAGACCCCGTAGAAAAGATCAAAGG
ATCTTCTTGAGATCCTTTTTTTCTGCGCGTAATCTGCTGCTTGCAAACAAAAAAACCACCGCTACCAGCG
GTGGTTTGTTTGCCGGATCAAGAGCTACCAACTCTTTTTCCGAAGGTAACTGGCTTCAGCAGAGCGCAGA
TACCAAATACTGTTCTTCTAGTGTAGCCGTAGTTAGGCCACCACTTCAAGAACTCTGTAGCACCGCCTAC
ATACCTCGCTCTGCTAATCCTGTTACCAGTGGCTGCTGCCAGTGGCGATAAGTCGTGTCTTACCGGGTTG
GACTCAAGACGATAGTTACCGGATAAGGCGCAGCGGTCGGGCTGAACGGGGGGTTCGTGCACACAGCCCA
GCTTGGAGCGAACGACCTACACCGAACTGAGATACCTACAGCGTGAGCTATGAGAAAGCGCCACGCTTCC
CGAAGGGAGAAAGGCGGACAGGTATCCGGTAAGCGGCAGGGTCGGAACAGGAGAGCGCACGAGGGAGCTT
CCAGGGGGAAACGCCTGGTATCTTTATAGTCCTGTCGGGTTTCGCCACCTCTGACTTGAGCGTCGATTTT
TGTGATGCTCGTCAGGGGGGCGGAGCCTATGGAAAAACGCCAGCAACGCGGCCTTTTTACGGTTCCTGGC
CTTTTGCTGGCCTTTT
